Addgene plasmid #147652: pAc5.1B-EGFP-DmPAN3_349-655_U
Purpose: Insect Expression of DmPAN3_349-655
Depositing lab: Elisa Izaurralde. Depositing organization: Max Planck Institute for Developmental Biology. Publication: Structure of the PAN3 pseudokinase reveals the basis for interactions with the PAN2 deadenylase and the GW182 proteins. Christie M, Boland A, Huntzinger E, Weichenrieder O, Izaurralde E. Mol Cell. 2013 Aug 8;51(3):360-73. doi: 10.1016/j.molcel.2013.07.011. PubMed 23932717.
Backbone
  Vector backbone: Unknown
  Vector type: Insect Expression
Growth in bacteria
  Bacterial resistance: Ampicillin, 100 μg/mL
  Growth temperature: 37°C
  Growth strain: DH5alpha
  Copy number: Low Copy
Gene/Insert
  Gene/Insert name: DmPAN3_349-655
  Species: D. melanogaster (fly)
  Entrez Gene: CG11486 (a.k.a. Dmel_CG11486, Dmel\CG11486, PAN3)
  Cloning method: Unknown
Terms and licenses: Academic/Nonprofit Terms; Industry Terms: Not Available to Industry
Depositor comments: ORF extracted from the NCBI: LD14901 Plasmids from this collection were made available to the research community and donated after the lab closed. Please note that the sequence provided by the depositing laboratory may be theoretical/predicted or based on Sanger sequencing results. There may be discrepancies between sequencing results obtained by Addgene and the depositor sequence. If an Addgene verified sequence is not available, please contact before placing your order to request that our lab fully sequence the plasmid.
How to cite: pAc5.1B-EGFP-DmPAN3_349-655_U was a gift from Elisa Izaurralde (Addgene plasmid # 147652 ; http://n2t.net/addgene:147652 ; RRID:Addgene_147652)
