[The description below was written by a language model from this plasmid's Addgene catalogue record and pLannotate feature annotations shown in this document.]
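Description:
pAc5.1B-EGFP-DmPAN3_349-655_U is a 6,988 nt insect expression plasmid for producing an EGFP-tagged fragment of Drosophila melanogaster PAN3 (CG11486), residues 349–655. The catalogue lists the backbone as unknown, but the name and annotated parts point to a pAc5.1-type vector. In bacteria it is maintained through a ColE1/pMB1-family origin and selected with ampicillin via the bla gene and its own promoter. The origin is annotated as a high-copy type, whereas the repository entry lists the plasmid as low copy. Short fragments annotated as tetracycline-resistance and SV40 large T antigen sequences appear to be non-functional backbone remnants. No marker for selection in insect cells is annotated.

The expression cassette is driven by the Drosophila actin 5C (Ac5) promoter, a strong constitutive promoter commonly used in cultured fly cells. It is followed by the EGFP coding sequence and, immediately downstream, the PAN3 fragment, an arrangement consistent with an N-terminal EGFP fusion. A V5 epitope tag lies after the insert, but the record does not show whether it is read in frame or is cut off by a stop codon. An SV40 polyadenylation signal follows the cassette, although it is annotated on the opposite strand.

PAN3 is the regulatory subunit of the PAN2–PAN3 deadenylase complex, which shortens mRNA poly(A) tails in general and miRNA-mediated mRNA turnover. The associated study examined the PAN3 pseudokinase structure and its interactions with PAN2 and GW182 proteins, so a truncated, fluorescently tagged construct like this one would suit interaction mapping or localisation experiments in insect cells. The depositor notes that the ORF derives from a cDNA clone and that the supplied sequence may be theoretical.
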