Features (pLannotate 1.2.2; 10 found; start..end, strand, type, name):
     56..2568    +  promoter       Ac5 promoter: Drosophila melanogaster actin 5C promoter
   2588..3304    +  CDS            EGFP: EGFP is a basic (constitutively fluorescent) green fluorescent protein published in 1996, derived from Aequorea victoria. It is reported to be a rapidly-maturing weak dimer with moderate acid sensitivity.
   3311..4234    +  CDS            PAN3 (fragment): PAN3_DROME - Experimental evidence at protein level: Swiss-Prot protein existence level 1. Regulatory subunit of the poly(A)-nuclease (PAN) deadenylation complex, one of two cytoplasmic mRNA deadenylases involved in general and miRNA-mediated mRNA turnover. PAN specifically shortens poly(A) tails of RNA and the activity is stimulated by poly(A)-binding protein (PABP). PAN deadenylation is followed by rapid degradation of the shortened mRNA tails by the CCR4-NOT complex. Deadenylated mRNAs are then degraded by two alternative mechanisms, namely exosome-mediated 3'-5' exonucleolytic degradation,
   4273..4314    +  CDS            V5 tag: epitope tag from simian virus 5
   4414..4548    -  polyA_signal   SV40 poly(A) signal: SV40 polyadenylation signal
   4571..4655    -  CDS            large T antigen (fragment): large T antigen from SV40 (simian virus 40)
   4656..5126    +  CDS            TcR (fragment): tetracycline efflux protein; tet; confers resistance to tetracycline
   5170..5758    -  rep_origin     ori: high-copy-number ColE1/pMB1/pBR322/pUC origin of replication
   5929..6789    -  CDS            AmpR: β-lactamase; bla; confers resistance to ampicillin, carbenicillin, and related antibiotics
   6790..6894    -  promoter       AmpR promoter: bla
>Addgene plasmid #147652 | pAc5.1B-EGFP-DmPAN3_349-655_U | depositor full sequence | sequence record 290099 | Full Sequence
CTTCAAGGAATTAATTCTATATTCTAAAAACACAAATGATACTTCTAAAAAAAATCATGAATGGCATCAA
CTCTGAATCAAATCTTTGCAGATGCACCTACTTCTCATTTCCACTGTCACATCATTTTTCCAGATCTCGC
TGCCTGTTATGTGGCCCACAAACCAAGACACGTTTTATGGCCATTAAAGCTGGCTGATCGTCGCCAAACA
CCAAATACATATCAATATGTACATTCGAGAAAGAAGCGATCAAAGAAGCGTCTTCGGGCGAGTAGGAGAA
TGCGGAGGAGAAGGAGAACGAGCTGATCTAGTATCTCTCCACAATCCAATGCCAACTGACCAACTGGCCA
TATTCGGAGCAATTTGAAGCCAATTTCCATCGCCTGGCGATCGCTCCATTCTTGGCTATATGTTTTTCAC
CGTTCCCGGGGCCATTTTCAAAGACTCGTCGGTAAGATAAGATTGTGTCACTCGCTGTCTCTCTTCATTT
GTCGAAGAATGCTGAGGAATTTCGCGATGACGTCGGCGAGTATTTTGAAGAATGAGAATAATTTGTATTT
ATACGAAAATCAGTTAGTGGAATTTTCTACAAAAACATGTTATCTATAGATAATTTTGTTGCAAAATATG
TTGACTATGACAAAGATTGTATGTATATACCTTTAATGTATTCTCATTTTCTTATGTATTTATAATGGCA
ATGATGATACTGATGATATTTTAAGATGATGCCAGACCACAGGCTGATTTCTGCGTCTTTTGCCGAACGC
AGTGCATGTGCGGTTGTTGTTTTTTGGAATAGTTTCAATTTTCGGACTGTCCGCTTTGATTTCAGTTTCT
TGGCTTATTCAAAAAGCAAAGTAAAGCCAAAAAAGCGAGATGGCAATACCAAATGCGGCAAAACGGTAGT
GGAAGGAAAGGGGTGCGGGGCAGCGGAAGGAAGGGTGGGGCGGGGCGTGGCGGGGTCTGTGGCTGGGCGC
GACGTCACCGACGTTGGAGCCACTCCTTTGACCATGTGTGCGTGTGTGTATTATTCGTGTCTCGCCACTC
GCCGGTTGTTTTTTTCTTTTTATCTCGCTCTCTCTAGCGCCATCTCGTACGCATGCTCAACGCACCGCAT
GTTGCCGTGTCCTTTATGCGTCATTTTGGCTCGAAATAGGCAATTATTTAAACAAAGATTAGTCAACGAA
AACGCTAAAATAAATAAGTCTACAATATGGTTACTTATTGCCATGTGTGTGCAGCCAACGATAGCAACAA
AAGCAACAACACAGTGGCTTTCCCTCTTTCACTTTTTGTTTGCAAGCGCGTGCGAGCAAGACGGCACGAC
CGGCAAACGCAATTACGCTGACAAAGAGCAGACGAAGTTTTGGCCGAAAAACATCAAGGCGCCTGATACG
AATGCATTTGCAATAACAATTGCGATATTTAATATTGTTTATGAAGCTGTTTGACTTCAAAACACACAAA
AAAAAAAATAAAACAAATTATTTGAAAGAGAATTAGGAATCGGACAGCTTATCGTTACGGGCTAACAGCA
CACCGAGACGAAATAGCTTACCTGACGTCACAGCCTCTGGAAGAACTGCCGCCAAGCAGAGAGAGAGAGA
AAAAGAGGGAGAGCAGCTTAGACCGCATGTGCTTGTGTGTGAGGCGTCTCTCTCTTCGTCTCCTGTTTGC
GCAAACGCATAGACTGCACTGAGAAAATCGATTACCTATTTTTTATGAATGAATATTTGCACTATTACTA
TTCAAAACTATTAAGATAGCAATCACATTCAATAGCCAAATACTATACCACCTGAGCGATGCAACGAAAT
GATCAATTTGAGCAAAAATGCTGCATATTTAGGACGGCATCATTATAGAAATGCTTCTTGCTGTGTACTT
TTCTCTCGTCTGGCAGCTGTTTCGCCGTTATTGTTAAAACCGGCTTAAGTTAGGTGTGTTTTCTACGACT
AGTGATGCCCCTACTAGAAGATGTGTGTTGCACAAATGTCCCTGAATAACCAATTTGAAGTGCAGATAGC
AGTAAACGTAAGCTAATATGAATATTATTTAACTGTAATGTTTTAATATCGCTGGACATTACTAATAAAC
CCACTATAAACACATGTACATATGTATGTTTTGGCATACAATGAGTAGTTGGGGAAAAAATGTGTAAAAG
CACCGTGACCATCACAGCATAAAGATAACCAGCTGAAGTATCGAATATGAGTAACCCCCAAATTGAATCA
CATGCCGCAACTGATAGGACCCATGGAAGTACACTCTTCATGGCGATATACAAGACACACACAAGCACGA
ACACCCAGTTGCGGAGGAAATTCTCCGTAAATGAAAACCCAATCGGCGAACAATTCATACCCATATATGG
TAAAAGTTTTGAACGCGACTTGAGAGCGGAGAGCATTGCGGCTGATAAGGTTTTAGCGCTAAGCGGGCTT
TATAAAACGGGCTGCGGGACCAGTTTTCATATCACTACCGTTTGAGTTCTTGTGCTGTGTGGATACTCCT
CCCGACACAAAGCCGCTCCATCAGCCAGCAGTCGTCTAATCCAGAGACCCCGGATCGGGGTACCAACATG
GTGAGCAAGGGCGAGGAGCTGTTCACCGGGGTGGTGCCCATCCTGGTCGAGCTGGACGGCGACGTAAACG
GCCACAAGTTCAGCGTGTCCGGCGAGGGCGAGGGCGATGCCACCTACGGCAAGCTGACCCTGAAGTTCAT
CTGCACCACCGGCAAGCTGCCCGTGCCCTGGCCCACCCTCGTGACCACCCTGACCTACGGCGTGCAGTGC
TTCAGCCGCTACCCCGACCACATGAAGCAGCACGACTTCTTCAAGTCCGCCATGCCCGAAGGCTACGTCC
AGGAGCGCACCATCTTCTTCAAGGACGACGGCAACTACAAGACCCGCGCCGAGGTGAAGTTCGAGGGCGA
CACCCTGGTGAACCGCATCGAGCTGAAGGGCATCGACTTCAAGGAGGACGGCAACATCCTGGGGCACAAG
CTGGAGTACAACTACAACAGCCACAACGTCTATATCATGGCCGACAAGCAGAAGAACGGCATCAAGGTGA
ACTTCAAGATCCGCCACAACATCGAGGACGGCAGCGTGCAGCTCGCCGACCACTACCAGCAGAACACCCC
CATCGGCGACGGCCCCGTGCTGCTGCCCGACAACCACTACCTGAGCACCCAGTCCGCCCTGAGCAAAGAC
CCCAACGAGAAGCGCGATCACATGGTCCTGCTGGAGTTCGTGACCGCCGCCGGGATCACTCTCGGCATGG
ACGAGCTGTACAAGCCAAGCTTTATGCCCGACGAGATGCGCGCCGAAGTCCTCGCCCGCAACGAGATCTC
TAACCTGATCATGGACGCAGCGGAGGCTGCGCAGCACGCTCTACCGCTGGAGGTGGAGAACTACCATGCC
CTGTATCCACTGGAACCGCCGGCGCAGCCGTTGCACGCCAAGCTCACGTTCCCCGCCACCACTTATAGGG
CCACGCACAACACGACGGGCTACAAGTACTGCCTGCGAAGAATACATGGTTTCCGCCTGCAGTCGACCAA
GTGCATGACGCTGGTGGAGATGTGGAAGAAGCTGCAGCACACGAATGTGGTACAACTGCGTGAGGTGTTC
ACGACGAAAGCATTTGGTGATAACTCTTTAGTATTAGTGTACGACTATCATCCCGGCTCACAAACATTAC
TGGCCAAATACTTCACTCCGGCGCCAGAGACCAACGGGTACACTGATCCATTCCAAGGCGAGGCCCGCCC
CTTCAGTCATAAGAGTAACATGCAGCGAACGAGCAATGGACCGCTGCTACCGGAGGCCACCATCTGGTCG
ATCATCATGCAGCTGACCGCCGGCTTAAAAGCCATCCACCATGCCGGTCTTGCCTGCAAGGTTCTGGATC
CCACAAAGATTATAGTGACGGGCAAGCGTGTACGGTTTAGCTCATGCTGCATTTCGGATATAACGCAATT
CGATCCGAATGCATCCAATCCCTTGGCGCTGGTTAATATGCATCAGCAGGACGATCTGACCGCTTTGGGT
CGCTTAGTATTAGCTTTGGCCTGCCGCTGTCTTCAATCCGTGCAACGCGACAATGTCCAGTCCAGCATCG
ATATGGTCACGCGAAACTACTCCACCGATCTGCGAAACTTTATTGTTTACCTCTTCACCACCAATAATCG
TCGCTCCGTGACCGACCTGATGCCGATGATTGGTTGAGCGGCCGCTCGAGTCTAGAGGGCCCGCGGTTCG
AAGGTAAGCCTATCCCTAACCCTCTCCTCGGTCTCGATTCTACGCGTACCGGTCATCATCACCATCACCA
TTGAGTTTAAACCCGCTGATCAGCCTCGACTGTGCCTTCTAAGGCCTGAGCTCGCTGATCAGCCTCGATC
GAGGATCCAGACATGATAAGATACATTGATGAGTTTGGACAAACCACAACTAGAATGCAGTGAAAAAAAT
GCTTTATTTGTGAAATTTGTGATGCTATTGCTTTATTTGTAACCATTATAAGCTGCAATAAACAAGTTAA
CAACAACAATTGCATTCATTTTATGTTTCAGGTTCAGGGGGAGGTGTGGGAGGTTTTTTAAAGCAAGTAA
AACCTCTACAAATGTGGTATGGCTGATTATGATCAGTCGACCGATGCCCTTGAGAGCCTTCAACCCAGTC
AGCTCCTTCCGGTGGGCGCGGGGCATGACTATCGTCGCCGCACTTATGACTGTCTTCTTTATCATGCAAC
TCGTAGGACAGGTGCCGGCAGCGCTCTGGGTCATTTTCGGCGAGGACCGCTTTCGCTGGAGCGCGACGAT
GATCGGCCTGTCGCTTGCGGTATTCGGAATCTTGCACGCCCTCGCTCAAGCCTTCGTCACTGGTCCCGCC
ACCAAACGTTTCGGCGAGAAGCAGGCCATTATCGCCGGCATGGCGGCCGACGCGCTGGGCTACGTCTTGC
TGGCGTTCGCGACGCGAGGCTGGATGGCCTTCCCCATTATGATTCTTCTCGCTTCCGGCGGCATCGGGAT
GCCCGCGTTGCAGGCCATGCTGTCCAGGCAGGTAGATGACGACCATCAGGGACAGCTTCAAGGATCGCTC
GCGGCTCTTACCAGCCAGCAAAAGGCCAGGAACCGTAAAAAGGCCGCGTTGCTGGCGTTTTTCCATAGGC
TCCGCCCCCCTGACGAGCATCACAAAAATCGACGCTCAAGTCAGAGGTGGCGAAACCCGACAGGACTATA
AAGATACCAGGCGTTTCCCCCTGGAAGCTCCCTCGTGCGCTCTCCTGTTCCGACCCTGCCGCTTACCGGA
TACCTGTCCGCCTTTCTCCCTTCGGGAAGCGTGGCGCTTTCTCAATGCTCACGCTGTAGGTATCTCAGTT
CGGTGTAGGTCGTTCGCTCCAAGCTGGGCTGTGTGCACGAACCCCCCGTTCAGCCCGACCGCTGCGCCTT
ATCCGGTAACTATCGTCTTGAGTCCAACCCGGTAAGACACGACTTATCGCCACTGGCAGCAGCCACTGGT
AACAGGATTAGCAGAGCGAGGTATGTAGGCGGTGCTACAGAGTTCTTGAAGTGGTGGCCTAACTACGGCT
ACACTAGAAGGACAGTATTTGGTATCTGCGCTCTGCTGAAGCCAGTTACCTTCGGAAAAAGAGTTGGTAG
CTCTTGATCCGGCAAACAAACCACCGCTGGTAGCGGTGGTTTTTTTGTTTGCAAGCAGCAGATTACGCGC
AGAAAAAAAGGATCTCAAGAAGATCCTTTGATCTTTTCTACGGGGTCTGACGCTCAGTGGAACGAAAACT
CACGTTAAGGGATTTTGGTCATGAGATTATCAAAAAGGATCTTCACCTAGATCCTTTTAAATTAAAAATG
AAGTTTTAAATCAATCTAAAGTATATATGAGTAAACTTGGTCTGACAGTTACCAATGCTTAATCAGTGAG
GCACCTATCTCAGCGATCTGTCTATTTCGTTCATCCATAGTTGCCTGACTCCCCGTCGTGTAGATAACTA
CGATACGGGAGGGCTTACCATCTGGCCCCAGTGCTGCAATGATACCGCGAGACCCACGCTCACCGGCTCC
AGATTTATCAGCAATAAACCAGCCAGCCGGAAGGGCCGAGCGCAGAAGTGGTCCTGCAACTTTATCCGCC
TCCATCCAGTCTATTAATTGTTGCCGGGAAGCTAGAGTAAGTAGTTCGCCAGTTAATAGTTTGCGCAACG
TTGTTGCCATTGCTGCAGGCATCGTGGTGTCACGCTCGTCGTTTGGTATGGCTTCATTCAGCTCCGGTTC
CCAACGATCAAGGCGAGTTACATGATCCCCCATGTTGTGCAAAAAAGCGGTTAGCTCCTTCGGTCCTCCG
ATCGTTGTCAGAAGTAAGTTGGCCGCAGTGTTATCACTCATGGTTATGGCAGCACTGCATAATTCTCTTA
CTGTCATGCCATCCGTAAGATGCTTTTCTGTGACTGGTGAGTACTCAACCAAGTCATTCTGAGAATAGTG
TATGCGGCGACCGAGTTGCTCTTGCCCGGCGTCAACACGGGATAATACCGCGCCACATAGCAGAACTTTA
AAAGTGCTCATCATTGGAAAACGTTCTTCGGGGCGAAAACTCTCAAGGATCTTACCGCTGTTGAGATCCA
GTTCGATGTAACCCACTCGTGCACCCAACTGATCTTCAGCATCTTTTACTTTCACCAGCGTTTCTGGGTG
AGCAAAAACAGGAAGGCAAAATGCCGCAAAAAAGGGAATAAGGGCGACACGGAAATGTTGAATACTCATA
CTCTTCCTTTTTCAATATTATTGAAGCATTTATCAGGGTTATTGTCTCATGAGCGGATACATATTTGAAT
GTATTTAGAAAAATAAACAAATAGGGGTTCCGCGCACATTTCCCCGAAAAGTGCCACCTGACGTCTAAGA
AACCATTATTATCATGACATTAACCTATAAAAATAGGCGTATCACGAGGCCCTTTCGT
